Addgene plasmid #126530: 2SP5
Purpose: 2-input history dependent program B then A; 0-mKate2-0
Depositing lab: Jerome Bonnet. Depositing organization: CNRS UMR 5048, INSERM U1054, Centre de Biochimie Structurale. Publication: Rational programming of history-dependent logic in cellular populations. Zuniga A, Guiziou S, Mayonove P, Meriem ZB, Camacho M, Moreau V, Ciandrini L, Hersen P, Bonnet J. Nat Commun. 2020 Sep 21;11(1):4758. doi: 10.1038/s41467-020-18455-z. PubMed 32958811.
Backbone
  Vector backbone: pSB4K5
  Vector type: Bacterial Expression
Growth in bacteria
  Bacterial resistance: Kanamycin, 50 μg/mL
  Growth temperature: 37°C
  Growth strain: DH5alpha
  Copy number: Low Copy
Gene/Insert
  Gene/Insert name: 2-input B then A; 0-mKate2-0
Terms and licenses: Academic/Nonprofit Terms; Industry Terms: Not Available to Industry
How to cite: 2SP5 was a gift from Jerome Bonnet (Addgene plasmid # 126530 ; http://n2t.net/addgene:126530 ; RRID:Addgene_126530)
