[The description below was written by a language model from this plasmid's Addgene catalogue record and pLannotate feature annotations shown in this document.]
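Description:
2SP5 is a low-copy bacterial expression plasmid built on the pSB4K5 backbone and carrying a synthetic genetic "history-dependent" logic program for E. coli. It replicates from the pSC101 origin, which depends on the plasmid-encoded Rep101 (RepA) protein also annotated in the sequence, and it is selected with kanamycin through the KanR aminoglycoside phosphotransferase gene. The full sequenced record is about 4.5 kb.

The payload is described as a 2-input program responding to the order "B then A", with the output notation 0-mKate2-0. This suggests that of the successive states along this input lineage, only one yields expression of the red fluorescent protein mKate2, the others giving no output, though the record does not spell out the convention. The feature table shows an mKate2 coding sequence on the forward strand. Downstream of it lie a reverse-oriented T7Te terminator, a reverse-oriented promoter fragment matched to trc, a reverse-oriented his operon terminator and a forward lambda t0 terminator. A promoter pointing away from the reporter, with terminators placed among the parts, is consistent with a scaffold in which DNA inversion or excision events rearrange regulatory elements to switch the output on or off. However, no recombinase attachment sites or recombinase genes are annotated, and the record does not say which inputs or enzymes correspond to A and B, so the rearrangement mechanism cannot be confirmed from these fields; any such enzymes would presumably be supplied from elsewhere.

The plasmid is intended for synthetic biology work on programming order-dependent, memory-like logic in bacterial populations, with mKate2 fluorescence as the readout.
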