Features (pLannotate 1.2.2; 9 found; start..end, strand, type, name):
    234..1184    +  CDS            Rep101: RepA protein needed for replication with the pSC101 origin; rep101
   1542..2357    +  CDS            KanR: aminoglycoside phosphotransferase confers resistance to kanamycin in bacteria or G418 (Geneticin®) in eukaryotes
   2369..2409    +  terminator     bacterial terminator (fragment): putative bacterial transcription terminator
   2691..3380    +  CDS            mKate2: mKate2 is a basic (constitutively fluorescent) red fluorescent protein published in 2009, derived from Entacmaea quadricolor. It is reported to be a rapidly-maturing monomer with moderate acid sensitivity.
   3487..3514    -  terminator     T7Te terminator: phage T7 early transcription terminator
   3626..3650    -  promoter       trc promoter (fragment): strong E. coli promoter; hybrid between the trp and lac UV5 promoters
   3773..3832    -  terminator     his operon terminator: This putative transcriptin terminator from the E. coli his operon has a 2-bp deletion introduced during synthesis. Its efficiency has not been determined.
   3869..3963    +  terminator     lambda t0 terminator: transcription terminator from phage lambda
   4455..186     +  rep_origin     pSC101 ori (across the origin): low-copy replication origin that requires the Rep101 protein
>Addgene plasmid #126530 | 2SP5 | addgene full sequence | sequence record 250099 | Addgene NGS Result
TTTTTTATTCTTTCTTTATTCTATAAATTATAACCACTTGAATATAAACAAAAAAAACACACAAAGGTCT
AGCGGAATTTACAGAGGGTCTAGCAGAATTTACAAGTTTTCCAGCAAAGGTCTAGCAGAATTTACAGATA
CCCACAACTCAAAGGAAAAGGACATGTAATTATCATTGACTAGCCCATCTCAATTGGTATAGTGATTAAA
ATCACCTAGACCAATTGAGATGTATGTCTGAATTAGTTGTTTTCAAAGCAAATGAACTAGCGATTAGTCG
CTATGACTTAACGGAGCATGAAACCAAGCTAATTTTATGCTGTGTGGCACTACTCAACCCCACGATTGAA
AACCCTACAAGGAAAGAACGGACGGTATCGTTCACTTATAACCAATACGCTCAGATGATGAACATCAGTA
GGGAAAATGCTTATGGTGTATTAGCTAAAGCAACCAGAGAGCTGATGACGAGAACTGTGGAAATCAGGAA
TCCTTTGGTTAAAGGCTTTGAGATTTTCCAGTGGACAAACTATGCCAAGTTCTCAAGCGAAAAATTAGAA
TTAGTTTTTAGTGAAGAGATATTGCCTTATCTTTTCCAGTTAAAAAAATTCATAAAATATAATCTGGAAC
ATGTTAAGTCTTTTGAAAACAAATACTCTATGAGGATTTATGAGTGGTTATTAAAAGAACTAACACAAAA
GAAAACTCACAAGGCAAATATAGAGATTAGCCTTGATGAATTTAAGTTCATGTTAATGCTTGAAAATAAC
TACCATGAGTTTAAAAGGCTTAACCAATGGGTTTTGAAACCAATAAGTAAAGATTTAAACACTTACAGCA
ATATGAAATTGGTGGTTGATAAGCGAGGCCGCCCGACTGATACGTTGATTTTCCAAGTTGAACTAGATAG
ACAAATGGATCTCGTAACCGAACTTGAGAACAACCAGATAAAAATGAATGGTGACAAAATACCAACAACC
ATTACATCAGATTCCTACCTACATAACGGACTAAGAAAAACACTACACGATGCTTTAACTGCAAAAATTC
AGCTCACCAGTTTTGAGGCAAAATTTTTGAGTGACATGCAAAGTAAGTATGATCTCAATGGTTCGTTCTC
ATGGCTCACGCAAAAACAACGAACCACACTAGAGAACATACTGGCTAAATACGGAAGGATCTGAGGTTCT
TATGGCTCTTGTATCTATCAGTGAAGCATCAAGACTAACAAACAAAAGTAGAACAACTGTTCACCGTTAC
ATATCAAAGGGAAAACTGTCCATATGCACAGATGAAAACGGTGTAAAAAAGATAGATACATCAGAGCTTT
TACGAGTTTTTGGTGCATTCAAAGCTGTTCACCATGAACAGATCGACAATGTAACTACTAGAGCTGATCC
TTCAACTCAGCAAAAGTTCGATTTATTCAACAAAGCCACGTTGTGTCTCAAAATCTCTGATGTTACATTG
CACAAGATAAAAATATATCATCATGAACAATAAAACTGTCTGCTTACATAAACAGTAATACAAGGGGTGT
TATGAGCCATATTCAACGGGAAACGTCTTGCTCCCGTCCGCGCTTAAACTCCAACATGGACGCTGATTTA
TATGGGTATAAATGGGCTCGCGATAATGTCGGGCAATCAGGTGCGACAATCTATCGCTTGTATGGGAAGC
CCGATGCGCCAGAGTTGTTTCTGAAACATGGCAAAGGTAGCGTTGCCAATGATGTTACAGATGAGATGGT
CCGTCTCAACTGGCTGACGGAGTTTATGCCTCTCCCGACCATCAAGCATTTTATCCGTACTCCTGATGAT
GCGTGGTTACTCACCACCGCGATTCCTGGGAAAACAGCCTTCCAGGTATTAGAAGAATATCCTGATTCAG
GTGAAAATATTGTTGATGCGCTGGCCGTGTTCCTGCGCCGGTTACATTCGATTCCTGTTTGTAATTGTCC
TTTTAACAGCGATCGTGTATTTCGTCTTGCTCAGGCGCAATCACGCATGAATAACGGTTTGGTTGATGCG
AGTGATTTTGATGACGAGCGTAATGGCTGGCCTGTTGAACAAGTCTGGAAAGAAATGCACAAGCTCTTGC
CATTCTCACCGGATTCAGTCGTCACTCATGGTGATTTCTCACTTGATAACCTTATTTTTGACGAGGGGAA
ATTAATAGGTTGTATTGATGTTGGACGGGTCGGAATCGCAGACCGTTACCAGGACCTTGCCATTCTTTGG
AACTGCCTCGGTGAGTTTTCTCCTTCATTACAGAAACGGCTTTTTCAAAAATATGGTATTGATAATCCTG
ATATGAATAAATTGCAGTTTCATTTGATGCTCGATGAGTTTTTCTAATAATACTAGCAGAAATCATCCTT
AGCGAAAGCTAAGGATTTTTTTTATCTGATTACCGCCTTTGAGTGAGCTCTTACTGAAGCACGATTCTAC
TCGGAAGTGGTCAATAATGCGAGTTTTTATTTCGTTTATTTCAATTAAGGTAACTAAAAAACTCCTTTCC
CTTACGGCAGACCTGAGTGGGTTTGTACCGTACACCACTGAGACCGCGGTGGTTGACCAGACAAACCACG
AAGTGGTCGTGATCTGAAACTCGATCACCTGATGAGCTCAAGGCAGAGCGAAACCACCTCTACAAATAAT
TTTGTTTAAAAAGAGGAGAAATACTAGATGTCAGAATTAATTAAAGAAAATATGCACATGAAATTATATA
TGGAAGGTACTGTCAACAATCATCATTTCAAATGCACATCCGAAGGTGAAGGTAAACCATATGAAGGCAC
ACAAACAATGCGCATCAAAGCAGTTGAAGGTGGACCCCTGCCCTTTGCGTTTGACATTCTCGCAACGAGC
TTTATGTACGGGTCTAAAACTTTTATCAATCACACCCAAGGCATTCCTGACTTTTTTAAACAGTCCTTTC
CTGAAGGCTTTACCTGGGAACGTGTAACAACTTATGAAGATGGCGGTGTACTTACAGCAACTCAAGATAC
GAGTTTACAAGATGGCTGTCTGATTTACAATGTTAAAATCCGTGGCGTAAATTTCCCGAGTAACGGACCC
GTAATGCAAAAAAAAACTCTTGGTTGGGAAGCATCAACAGAAACCTTATATCCTGCGGACGGTGGCTTAG
AAGGACGCGCAGACATGGCACTGAAATTAGTTGGAGGCGGTCATTTAATCTGCAACCTGAAAACAACCTA
TCGTTCCAAAAAACCCGCTAAAAACCTTAAAATGCCTGGAGTATACTATGTTGATCGTCGCTTAGAACGT
ATTAAAGAAGCTGATAAAGAAACCTACGTTGAACAACATGAAGTAGCCGTAGCCCGTTATTGTGACCTTC
CGTCGAAATTAGGACATCGTTGATAACACCTGGGATTTCCGAAGATTGACTATTCTCAGATAAAGTAAAT
AATAAAAAAGCCGGATTAATAATCTGGCTTTTTATATTCTCTCTCTAGTATATAAACGCAGAAAGGCCCA
CCCGAAGGTGAGCCAGTGTGATAAGAATAGTAATACAGGATCCGAATCGTTTCAGTTGCCTGCAAAAAAA
GCAAAAAGCATTTACCTTGATTGAGATGTTAATTGTGTTGGCATTCCACAAACATTACGAGCCGGATGAT
TAATTGTCAAGCCCGGATGATCCTGACGACGGAGACCGCCGTCGTCGACAAGCCGGCCGAAACCTATCTA
TTCGTTTTCAACAGAGTAAGGGTATCCGAGTTCTTAGACGTCAGGTGGCAAACGCGAAGTAATCTTTTCG
GTTTTAAAGAAAAAGGGCAGGGTGGTGACACCTTGCCCGTTTTTTTGCCGGAGCTAGAGCTGTCAGACCA
AGTTTACGAGCTCGCTTGGACTCCTGTTGATAGATCCAGTAATGACCTCAGAACTCCATCTGGATTTGTT
CAGAACGCTCGGTTGCCGCCGGGCGTTTTTTATTGGTGAGAATCCAAGCACTAGGGACAGTAAGACGGGT
AAGCCTGTTGATGATACCGCTGCCTTACTGGGTGCATTAGCCAGTCTGAATGACCTGTCACGGGATAATC
CGAAGTGGTCAGACTGGAAAATCAGAGGGCAGGAACTGCTGAACAGCAAAAAGTCAGATAGCACCACATA
GCAGACCCGCCATAAAACGCCCTGAGAAGCCCGTGACGGGCTTTTCTTGTATTATGGGTAGTTTCCTTGC
ATGAATCCATAAAAGGCGCCTGTAGTGCCATTTACCCCCATTCACTGCCAGAGCCGTGAGCGCAGCGAAC
TGAATGTCACGAAAAAGACAGCGACTCAGGTGCCTGATGGTCGGAGACAAAAGGAATATTCAGCGATTTG
CCCGAGCTTGCGAGGGTGCTACTTAAGCCTTTAGGGTTTTAAGGTCTGTTTTGTAGAGGAGCAAACAGCG
TTTGCGACATCCTTTTGTAATACTGCGGAACTGACTAAAGTAGTGAGTTATACACAGGGCTGGGATCTAT
TCTTTTTATCT
